>Addgene plasmid #54116 | mEmerald-H3.3-N-14 | depositor partial sequence | sequence record 84287 | insert sequence
GCTAGCGCTACCGGACTCAGATCTCGAGCTCAAGCTTCGCCACC
[408 nt withheld, positions 45-452]
GGGTCCGGAAGCGCAGGCAGTGGGGATCCACCGGTCGCCACCATGGTGAGCAAGGGCGAGGAGCTGTTCA
CCGGGGTGGTGCCCATCCTGGTCGAGCTGGACGGCGACGTAAACGGCCACAAGTTCAGCGTGTCCGGCGA
GGGCGAGGGCGATGCCACCTACGGCAAGCTGACCCTGAAGTTCATCTGCACCACCGGCAAGCTGCCCGTG
CCCTGGCCCACCCTCGTGACCACCTTGACCTACGGCGTGCAGTGCTTCGCCCGCTACCCCGACCACATGA
AGCAGCACGACTTCTTCAAGTCCGCCATGCCCGAAGGCTACGTCCAGGAGCGCACCATCTTCTTCAAGGA
CGACGGCAACTACAAGACCCGCGCCGAGGTGAAGTTCGAGGGCGACACCCTGGTGAACCGCATCGAGCTG
AAGGGCATCGACTTCAAGGAGGACGGCAACATCCTGGGGCACAAGCTGGAGTACAACTACAACAGCCACA
AGGTCTATATCACCGCCGACAAGCAGAAGAACGGCATCAAGGTGAACTTCAAGACCCGCCACAACATCGA
GGACGGCAGCGTGCAGCTCGCCGACCACTACCAGCAGAACACCCCCATCGGCGACGGCCCCGTGCTGCTG
CCCGACAACCACTACCTGAGCACCCAGTCCAAGCTGAGCAAAGACCCCAACGAGAAGCGCGATCACATGG
TCCTGCTGGAGTTCGTGACCGCCGCCGGGATCACTCTCGGCATGGACGAGCTGTACAAGTAAGCGGCCGC
GACTCTAGATCATAATCAGCCATACCACATT
