>Addgene plasmid #54116 | mEmerald-H3.3-N-14 | addgene partial sequence | sequence record 91792 | EGFP-N 5'-CGTCGCCGTCCAGCTCGACCAG-3'
CCTTGCTCACCATGGTGGCGACCGGTGGATCCCCACTGCCTGCGCTTCCGGACCC
[408 nt withheld, positions 56-463]
GGTGGCGAAGCTTGAGCTCGAGATCTGAGTCCGGTAGCGCTAGCGGATCTGACGGTTCACTAAACCAGCT
CTGCTTATATAGACCTCCCACCGTACACGCCTACCGCCCATTTGCGTCAATGGGGCGGAGTTGTTACGAC
ATTTTGGAAAGTCCCGTTGATTTTGGTGCCAAAACAAACTCCCATTGACGTCAATGGGGTGGAGACTTGG
AAATCCCCGTGAGTCAAACCGCTATCCACGCCCATTGATGTACTGCCAAAACCGCATCACCATGGTAATA
GCGATGACTAATACGTAGATGTACTGCCAAGTAGGAAAGTCCCATAAGGTCATGTACTGGGCATAATGCC
AGGCGGGCCATTTACCGTCATTGACGTCAATAGGGGGCGTACTTGGCATATGATACACTTGATGTACTGC
CAAGTGGGCAGTTTACCGTAAATACTCCACC
