[The description below was written by a language model from this plasmid's Addgene catalogue record.]
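Description:
mEmerald-H3.3-N-14 is a mammalian expression plasmid built on the mEmerald-N1 backbone (about 4.75 kb without the insert), an N1-style fluorescent protein fusion vector in which the gene of interest is placed upstream of the fluorescent protein coding sequence. It is maintained in E. coli as a high-copy plasmid under kanamycin selection, and it carries a neomycin resistance marker so that transfected mammalian cells can be selected with G418, which allows stable lines to be derived as well as transient expression. No feature table accompanies the record, so details such as the origin of replication are not explicitly documented. The 3′ sequencing primer name implies an SV40 polyadenylation signal downstream of the fusion.

The insert is mouse histone H3.3, encoded by H3f3b, expressed from the CMV promoter, a strong constitutive promoter in most mammalian cell types. The histone is fused at its C terminus to mEmerald, a bright green GFP-derived fluorescent protein with excitation at 487 nm and emission at 509 nm. The "N-14" in the name probably refers to the N1-type fusion orientation and the length of the linker between the two proteins, but the record does not state this, and the cloning method is listed as unknown.

H3.3 is a histone H3 variant that is incorporated into nucleosomes, so the fusion protein labels chromatin, and the recorded localization is nucleus/histones. The construct therefore serves as a green nuclear and chromatin marker for fluorescence microscopy, for example to visualise nuclei or follow chromatin in live cells.
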