Addgene plasmid #54116: mEmerald-H3.3-N-14
Purpose: Localization: Nucleus/Histones, Excitation: 487, Emission: 509
Depositing lab: Michael Davidson. Depositing organization: Florida State University, Tallahassee.
Backbone
  Vector backbone: mEmerald-N1
  Backbone size w/o insert (bp): 4750
  Vector type: Mammalian Expression
  Selectable markers: Neomycin (select with G418)
Growth in bacteria
  Bacterial resistance: Kanamycin, 50 μg/mL
  Growth temperature: 37°C
  Growth strain: DH5alpha
  Copy number: High Copy
Gene/Insert
  Gene/Insert name: H3.3 (alt name: NM_008211.3)
  Species: M. musculus (mouse)
  Entrez Gene: H3f3b (a.k.a. 9430068D06Rik, H3-3a, H3-3b, H3.3B)
  Promoter: CMV
  Tag / fusion protein: mEmerald (C terminal on backbone)
  Cloning method: Unknown
  Sequencing primers: 5′ CMV-F; 3′ SV40pA-R
Terms and licenses: Academic/Nonprofit Terms; Industry Terms
Depositor comments: . Excitation = 487; Emission = 509. Localization data: Nucleus/Histones
How to cite: mEmerald-H3.3-N-14 was a gift from Michael Davidson (Addgene plasmid # 54116 ; http://n2t.net/addgene:54116 ; RRID:Addgene_54116)
